>Addgene plasmid #65124 | pYTK017 | depositor full sequence | sequence record 110177 | Full Sequence
TCGGTCTCAAACGAAGAGGATGTCCAATATTTTTTTTAAGGAATAAGGATACTTCAAGACTAGATTCCCC
CCTGCATTCCCATCAGAACCGTAAACCTTGGCGCTTTCCTTGGGAAGTATTCAAGAAGTGCCTTGTCCGG
TTTCTGTGGCTCACAAACCAGCGCGCCCGATATGGCTTTCTTTTCACTTATGAATGTACCAGTACGGGAC
AATTAGAACGCTCCTGTAACAATCTCTTTGCAAATGTGGGGTTACATTCTAACCATGTCACACTGCTGAC
GAAATTCAAAGTAAAAAAAAATGGGACCACGTCTTGAGAACGATAGATTTTCTTTATTTTACATTGAACA
GTCGTTGTCTCAGCGCGCTTTATGTTTTCATTCATACTTCATATTATAAAATAACAAAAGAAGAATTTCA
TATTCACGCCCAAGAAATCAGGCTGCTTTCCAAATGCAATTGACACTTCATTAGCCATCACACAAAACTC
TTTCTTGCTGGAGCTTCTTTTAAAAAAGACCTCAGTACACCAAACACGTTACCCGACCTCGTTATTTTAC
GACAACTATGATAAAATTCTGAAGAAAAAATAAAAAAATTTTCATACTTCTTGCTTTTATTTAAACCATT
GAATGATTTCTTTTGAACAAAACTACCTGTTTCACCAAAGGAAATAGAAAGAAAAAATCAATTAGAAGAA
AACAAAAAACAAAAGATCTATGTGAGACCAGACCAATAAAAAACGCCCGGCGGCAACCGAGCGTTCTGAA
CAAATCCAGATGGAGTTCTGAGGTCATTACTGGATCTATCAACAGGAGTCCAAGCGAGCTCGATATCAAA
TTACGCCCCGCCCTGCCACTCATCGCAGTACTGTTGTAATTCATTAAGCATTCTGCCGACATGGAAGCCA
TCACAAACGGCATGATGAACCTGAATCGCCAGCGGCATCAGCACCTTGTCGCCTTGCGTATAATATTTGC
CCATGGTGAAAACGGGGGCGAAGAAGTTGTCCATATTGGCCACGTTTAAATCAAAACTGGTGAAACTCAC
CCAGGGATTGGCTGAAACGAAAAACATATTCTCAATAAACCCTTTAGGGAAATAGGCCAGGTTTTCACCG
TAACACGCCACATCTTGCGAATATATGTGTAGAAACTGCCGGAAATCGTCGTGGTATTCACTCCAGAGCG
ATGAAAACGTTTCAGTTTGCTCATGGAAAACGGTGTAACAAGGGTGAACACTATCCCATATCACCAGCTC
ACCGTCTTTCATTGCCATACGAAATTCCGGATGAGCATTCATCAGGCGGGCAAGAATGTGAATAAAGGCC
GGATAAAACTTGTGCTTATTTTTCTTTACGGTCTTTAAAAAGGCCGTAATATCCAGCTGAACGGTCTGGT
TATAGGTACATTGAGCAACTGACTGAAATGCCTCAAAATGTTCTTTACGATGCCATTGGGATATATCAAC
GGTGGTATATCCAGTGATTTTTTTCTCCATTTTAGCTTCCTTAGCTCCTGAAAATCTCGATAACTCAAAA
AATACGCCCGGTAGTGATCTTATTTCATTATGGTGAAAGTTGGAACCTCTTACGTGCCCGATCAATCATG
ACCAAAATCCCTTAACGTGAGTTTTCGTTCCACTGAGCGTCAGACCCCGTAGAAAAGATCAAAGGATCTT
CTTGAGATCCTTTTTTTCTGCGCGTAATCTGCTGCTTGCAAACAAAAAAACCACCGCTACCAGCGGTGGT
TTGTTTGCCGGATCAAGAGCTACCAACTCTTTTTCCGAAGGTAACTGGCTTCAGCAGAGCGCAGATACCA
AATACTGTTCTTCTAGTGTAGCCGTAGTTAGGCCACCACTTCAAGAACTCTGTAGCACCGCCTACATACC
TCGCTCTGCTAATCCTGTTACCAGTGGCTGCTGCCAGTGGCGATAAGTCGTGTCTTACCGGGTTGGACTC
AAGACGATAGTTACCGGATAAGGCGCAGCGGTCGGGCTGAACGGGGGGTTCGTGCACACAGCCCAGCTTG
GAGCGAACGACCTACACCGAACTGAGATACCTACAGCGTGAGCTATGAGAAAGCGCCACGCTTCCCGAAG
GGAGAAAGGCGGACAGGTATCCGGTAAGCGGCAGGGTCGGAACAGGAGAGCGCACGAGGGAGCTTCCAGG
GGGAAACGCCTGGTATCTTTATAGTCCTGTCGGGTTTCGCCACCTCTGACTTGAGCGTCGATTTTTGTGA
TGCTCGTCAGGGGGGCGGAGCCTATGGAAAAACGCCAGCAACGCGGCCTTTTTACGGTTCCTGGCCTTTT
GCTGGCCTTTTGCTCACATGTTCTTTCCTGCGTTATCCCCTGATTCTGTGGATAACCGTAG
Features (pLannotate 1.2.2; 4 found; start..end, strand, type, name):
    736..770     -  terminator     lambda t0 terminator: minimal transcription terminator from phage lambda (Scholtissek and Grosse, 1987)
    844..1500    -  CDS            cat: CAT_ECOLX - Experimental evidence at protein level: Swiss-Prot protein existence level 1. This enzyme is an effector of chloramphenicol resistance in bacteria. From Escherichia coli. This protein is used as a marker in many commonly used cloning vectors, such as pACYC184.
   1501..1598    -  promoter       cat promoter: promoter of the E. coli cat gene encoding chloramphenicol acetyltransferase
   1682..2270    +  rep_origin     ori: high-copy-number ColE1/pMB1/pBR322/pUC origin of replication
