[The description below was written by a language model from this plasmid's Addgene catalogue record and pLannotate feature annotations shown in this document.]
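Description:
pYTK017 is a small (2,371 nt) bacterial part-storage plasmid from the Yeast Toolkit (YTK) modular cloning system, built on the pYTK001 part entry backbone. It carries the promoter of the Saccharomyces cerevisiae RPL18B gene (pRPL18B), formatted as a "Type 2" part, the category reserved for promoters in this toolkit. Although catalogued as a bacterial expression vector, it functions as an E. coli-propagated carrier for a yeast regulatory element, not as an expression construct itself. It contains no yeast origin or yeast selection marker among the annotated features.

The annotated features cover only the backbone. These are a high-copy ColE1/pUC-type origin of replication and a chloramphenicol acetyltransferase (cat) gene driven by its native cat promoter and followed by the phage lambda t0 terminator, which together provide chloramphenicol selection. The pRPL18B insert itself was not picked up by the automated annotation and presumably lies in the unannotated region upstream of the terminator, though the record does not give its coordinates. The promoter was introduced with BsmBI, a Type IIS enzyme, and both sites were destroyed during cloning, as expected for Golden Gate-style entry into a part vector.

In use, the promoter part is combined with other typed parts from the toolkit, such as coding sequences and terminators, in hierarchical multipart assemblies to build yeast transcriptional units and multigene constructs. The record does not state the strength or regulation of the promoter, pointing instead to the associated publication's supplementary material.
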