Addgene plasmid #65124: pYTK017
Purpose: Encodes pRPL18B as a Type 2 part to be used in the Dueber YTK system
Depositing lab: John Dueber. Depositing organization: University of California, Berkeley. Publication: A Highly Characterized Yeast Toolkit for Modular, Multipart Assembly. Lee ME, DeLoache WC, Cervantes B, Dueber JE. ACS Synth Biol. 2015 Apr 14. 10.1021/sb500366v PubMed 25871405.
Backbone
  Vector backbone: pYTK001
  Vector type: Bacterial Expression
Growth in bacteria
  Bacterial resistance: Chloramphenicol, 25 μg/mL
  Growth temperature: 37°C
  Growth strain: DH10B
  Copy number: High Copy
Gene/Insert
  Gene/Insert name: pRPL18B
  Species: S. cerevisiae (budding yeast)
  Cloning method: Restriction Enzyme; 5′ cloning site BsmBI (destroyed during cloning); 3′ cloning site BsmBI (destroyed during cloning)
Terms and licenses: Academic/Nonprofit Terms; Industry Terms: Not Available to Industry
Depositor comments: Type 2 parts are promoters in the Dueber YTK. For more information, please visit the supplemental information in PMID:25871405.
How to cite: pYTK017 was a gift from John Dueber (Addgene plasmid # 65124 ; http://n2t.net/addgene:65124 ; RRID:Addgene_65124)
