>Addgene plasmid #65124 | pYTK017 | addgene partial sequence | sequence record 112410 | CAT-F 5'-GTTTGTGATGGCTTCCATGTC-3'
ACAGTACTGCGATGAGTGGCAGGGCGGGGCGTAATTTGATATCGAGCTCGCTTGGACTCCTGTTGATAGA
TCCAGTAATGACCTCAGAACTCCATCTGGATTTGTTCAGAACGCTCGGTTGCCGCCGGGCGTTTTTTATT
GGTCTGGTCTCACATAGATCTTTTGTTTTTTGTTTTCTTCTAATTGATTTTTTCTTTCTATTTCCTTTGG
TGAAACAGGTAGTTTTGTTCAAAAGAAATCATTCAATGGTTTAAATAAAAGCAAGAAGTATGAAAATTTT
TTTATTTTTTCTTCAGAATTTTATCATAGTTGTCGTAAAATAACGAGGTCGGGTAACGTGTTTGGTGTAC
TGAGGTCTTTTTTAAAAGAAGCTCCAGCAAGAAAGAGTTTTGTGTGATGGCTAATGAAGTGTCAATTGCA
TTTGGAAAGCAGCCTGATTTCTTGGGCGTGAATATGAAATTCTTCTTTTGTTATTTTATAATATGAAGTA
TGAATGAAAACATAAAGCGCGCTGAGACAACGACTGTTCAATGTAAAATAAAGAAAATCTATCGTTCTCA
AGACGTGGTCCCATTTTTTTTTACTTTGAATTTCGTCAGCAGTGTGACATGGTTAGAATGTAACCCCACA
TTTGCAAAGAGATTGTTACAGGAGCGTTCTAATTGTCCCGTACTGGTACATTCATAAGTGAAAAGAAAGC
CATATCGGGCGCGCTGGTTTGTGAGCCACAGAAACCGGACAAGGCACTTCTTGAATACTTCCCAAGGAAA
GCGCCAAGGTTTACGGTTCTGATGGGAATGCAGGGGGGAATCTAGTCTTGAAGTATCCTTATTCCTTAAA
AAAAATATTGGACATCCTCTTCGTTTGAGACCGACTACGGTTATCCACAGAA
