>Addgene plasmid #65124 | pYTK017 | addgene partial sequence | sequence record 114485 | pRS414-R 5'-CACCTCTGACTTGAGCGTCG-3'
AACGCCAGCAACGCGGCCTTTTTACGGTTCCTGGCCTTTTGCTGGCCTTTTGCTCACATGTTCTTTCCTG
CGTTATCCCCTGATTCTGTGGATAACCGTAGTCGGTCTCAAACGAAGAGGATGTCCAATATTTTTTTTAA
GGAATAAGGATACTTCAAGACTAGATTCCCCCCTGCATTCCCATCAGAACCGTAAACCTTGGCGCTTTCC
TTGGGAAGTATTCAAGAAGTGCCTTGTCCGGTTTCTGTGGCTCACAAACCAGCGCGCCCGATATGGCTTT
CTTTTCACTTATGAATGTACCAGTACGGGACAATTAGAACGCTCCTGTAACAATCTCTTTGCAAATGTGG
GGTTACATTCTAACCATGTCACACTGCTGACGAAATTCAAAGTAAAAAAAAATGGGACCACGTCTTGAGA
ACGATAGATTTTCTTTATTTTACATTGAACAGTCGTTGTCTCAGCGCGCTTTATGTTTTCATTCATACTT
CATATTATAAAATAACAAAAGAAGAATTTCATATTCACGCCCAAGAAATCAGGCTGCTTTCCAAATGCAA
TTGACACTTCATTAGCCATCACACAAAACTCTTTCTTGCTGGAGCTTCTTTTAAAAAAGACCTCAGTACA
CCAAACACGTTACCCGACCTCGTTATTTTACGACAACTATGATAAAATTCTGAAGAAAAAATAAAAAAAT
TTTCATACTTCTTGCTTTTATTTAAACCATTGAATGATTTCTTTTGAACAAAACTACCTGTTTCACCAAA
GGAAAA
